Addgene plasmid #169900: pPIDCB2
Purpose: (Empty Backbone) Empty dox inducible vector with piggyBac, insulators, and a DTS. The constitutive mClover3 is fused to H2B to allow for visualization of the nucleus.
Depositing lab: Richard Schneider. Depositing organization: University of California, San Francisco (UCSF). Publication: Stable integration of an optimized inducible promoter system enables spatiotemporal control of gene expression throughout avian development. Chu D, Nguyen A, Smith SS, Vavrusova Z, Schneider RA. Biol Open. 2020 Oct 6;9(10). pii: bio.055343. doi: 10.1242/bio.055343. PubMed 32917762.
Backbone
  Vector backbone: pPIDCB2
  Backbone size (bp): 6529
  Vector type: Mammalian Expression ; Avian expression
  Promoter: Dox inducible
  Selectable markers: mClover3; mScarlet serves as a marker for Dox induction
Growth in bacteria
  Bacterial resistance: Ampicillin, 100 μg/mL
  Growth temperature: 37°C
  Growth strain: DH5alpha
  Copy number: High Copy
Gene/Insert
  Cloning method: Gibson Cloning
Terms and licenses: Academic/Nonprofit Terms; Industry Terms: Not Available to Industry
Depositor comments: Use AflII and PstI restriction sites for cloning. This plasmid is identical to pPIDNB2 except it has replaced the mNeonGreen sequence in pPIDNB2, which requires a paid Allele Biotech license, with mClover3, which doesn't require a paid license.
How to cite: pPIDCB2 was a gift from Richard Schneider (Addgene plasmid # 169900 ; http://n2t.net/addgene:169900 ; RRID:Addgene_169900)
