[The description below was written by a language model from this plasmid's Addgene catalogue record and pLannotate feature annotations shown in this document.]
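Description:
pPIDCB2 is an empty, all-in-one doxycycline-inducible expression backbone for mammalian and avian cells, designed for stable genomic integration by piggyBac transposition. It is maintained in E. coli as a high-copy plasmid through a ColE1/pUC-type origin and selected with ampicillin via the β-lactamase gene. The catalogue entry states that the vector carries piggyBac elements, insulators and a DNA nuclear targeting sequence (DTS). None of these is annotated under those names in the feature table, although a short SV40 enhancer/early promoter fragment beside the ampicillin gene may correspond to the DTS. The listed backbone size is somewhat smaller than the sequenced record.

The inducible module is a bidirectional TRE3G promoter. In one direction it drives mScarlet-I terminated by a bGH polyadenylation signal, so red fluorescence reports induction. In the other direction it faces an empty cloning position followed by a rabbit β-globin poly(A) signal, where a gene of interest is inserted by Gibson assembly using the AflII and PstI sites. A separate constitutive cassette uses the mouse PGK promoter to express human histone H2B fused to mClover3, which labels the nuclei of cells carrying the construct in green. The Tet-On 3G transactivator follows in the same transcription unit, which ends in a second bGH poly(A). The element linking the two coding regions is not annotated. With doxycycline, Tet-On 3G binds the TRE3G promoter and switches on both the inserted gene and mScarlet-I.

The vector is intended for spatiotemporally controlled gene expression, notably during avian embryonic development. It is identical to pPIDNB2 except that mNeonGreen has been replaced by mClover3 to avoid a licensing requirement.
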