Features (pLannotate 1.2.2; 13 found; start..end, strand, type, name):
      4..592     -  rep_origin     ori: high-copy-number ColE1/pMB1/pBR322/pUC origin of replication
    604..676     -  promoter       SV40 promoter (fragment): SV40 enhancer and early promoter
    676..1535    -  CDS            AmpR (fragment): β-lactamase; bla; confers resistance to ampicillin, carbenicillin, and related antibiotics
   1536..1599    -  promoter       AmpR promoter: bla
   1929..2153    -  polyA_signal   bGH poly(A) signal: bovine growth hormone polyadenylation signal
   2160..2855    -  CDS            mScarlet-I: mScarlet-I is a basic (constitutively fluorescent) red fluorescent protein published in 2016, derived from synthetic construct. It is reported to be a rapidly-maturing monomer with moderate acid sensitivity.
   2879..3329    +  promoter       TRE3G BI promoter: 3rd-generation Tet-responsive bidirectional promoter that can be activated by binding of Tet-On® 3G
   3496..3551    +  polyA_signal   β-globin poly(A) signal: rabbit β-globin polyadenylation signal (Gil and Proudfoot, 1987)
   3867..4366    +  promoter       PGK promoter: mouse phosphoglycerate kinase 1 promoter
   4376..4753    +  CDS            H2B: human histone H2B; HIST1H2BJ
   4772..5488    +  CDS            mClover3: mClover3 is a basic (constitutively fluorescent) green/yellow fluorescent protein published in 2016, derived from Aequorea victoria. It is reported to be a rapidly-maturing monomer with high acid sensitivity.
   5555..6301    +  CDS            Tet-On® 3G: modified rtTA protein that binds tightly to promoters containing the tet operator in the presence of doxycycline
   6305..6529    +  polyA_signal   bGH poly(A) signal: bovine growth hormone polyadenylation signal
>Addgene plasmid #169900 | pPIDCB2 | addgene full sequence | sequence record 334684 | Addgene NGS Result
GTTTTTCCATAGGCTCCGCCCCCCTGACGAGCATCACAAAAATCGACGCTCAAGTCAGAGGTGGCGAAAC
CCGACAGGACTATAAAGATACCAGGCGTTTCCCCCTGGAAGCTCCCTCGTGCGCTCTCCTGTTCCGACCC
TGCCGCTTACCGGATACCTGTCCGCCTTTCTCCCTTCGGGAAGCGTGGCGCTTTCTCATAGCTCACGCTG
TAGGTATCTCAGTTCGGTGTAGGTCGTTCGCTCCAAGCTGGGCTGTGTGCACGAACCCCCCGTTCAGCCC
GACCGCTGCGCCTTATCCGGTAACTATCGTCTTGAGTCCAACCCGGTAAGACACGACTTATCGCCACTGG
CAGCAGCCACTGGTAACAGGATTAGCAGAGCGAGGTATGTAGGCGGTGCTACAGAGTTCTTGAAGTGGTG
GCCTAACTACGGCTACACTAGAAGAACAGTATTTGGTATCTGCGCTCTGCTGAAGCCAGTTACCTTCGGA
AAAAGAGTTGGTAGCTCTTGATCCGGCAAACAAACCACCGCTGGTAGCGGTGGTTTTTTTGTTTGCAAGC
AGCAGATTACGCGCAGAAAAAAAGGATCTCAAGAAGATCCTTTTGGTTGCTGACTAATTGAGATGCATGC
TTTGCATACTTCTGCCTGCTGGGGAGCCTGGGGACTTTCCACACCTACCAATGCTTAATCAGTGAGGCAC
CTATCTCAGCGATCTGTCTATTTCGTTCATCCATAGTTGCCTGACTCCCCGTCGTGTAGATAACTACGAT
ACGGGAGGGCTTACCATCTGGCCCCAGTGCTGCAATGATACCGCGAGACCCACGCTCACCGGCTCCAGAT
TTATCAGCAATAAACCAGCCAGCCGGAAGGGCCGAGCGCAGAAGTGGTCCTGCAACTTTATCCGCCTCCA
TCCAGTCTATTAATTGTTGCCGGGAAGCTAGAGTAAGTAGTTCGCCAGTTAATAGTTTGCGCAACGTTGT
TGCCATTGCTACAGGCATCGTGGTGTCACGCTCGTCGTTTGGTATGGCTTCATTCAGCTCCGGTTCCCAA
CGATCAAGGCGAGTTACATGATCCCCCATGTTGTGCAAAAAAGCGGTTAGCTCCTTCGGTCCTCCGATCG
TTGTCAGAAGTAAGTTGGCCGCAGTGTTATCACTCATGGTTATGGCAGCACTGCATAATTCTCTTACTGT
CATGCCATCCGTAAGATGCTTTTCTGTGACTGGTGAGTACTCAACCAAGTCATTCTGAGAATAGTGTATG
CGGCGACCGAGTTGCTCTTGCCCGGCGTCAATACGGGATAATACCGCGCCACATAGCAGAACTTTAAAAG
TGCTCATCATTGGAAAACGTTCTTCGGGGCGAAAACTCTCAAGGATCTTACCGCTGTTGAGATCCAGTTC
GATGTAACCCACTCGTGCACCCAACTGATCTTCAGCATCTTTTACTTTCACCAGCGTTTCTGGGTGAGCA
AAAACAGGAAGGCAAAATGCCGCAAAAAAGGGAATAAGGGCGACACGGAAATGTTGAATACTCATACTCT
TCCTTTTTCAATATTATTGAAGCATTTATCAGGGTTATTGTCTCATGAGCGGATACATATTTGAATTAAC
CCTAGAAAGATAATCATATTGTGACGTACGTTAAAGATAATCATGCGTAAAATTGACGCATGTGTTTTAT
CGGTCTGTATATCGAGGTTTATTTATTAATTTGAATAGATATTAAGTTTTATTATATTTACACTTACATA
CTAATAATAAATTCAACAAACAATTTATTTATGTTTATTTATTTATTAAAAAAAAACAAAAACTCAAAAT
TTCTTCTATAAAGTAACAAAAGAGGGGCGGAAGGGACGTTAGGAGGGAGGCAGGGAGGCAGGGAGGCAGG
GAGGAACGGAGGGAGAGCACGAGTCATCTAGAGGACAGCCATAGAGCCCACCGCATCCCCAGCATGCCTG
CTATTGTCTTCCCAATCCTCCCCCTTGCTGTCCTGCCCCACCCCACCCCCCAGAATAGAATGACACCTAC
TCAGACAATGCGATGCAATTTCCTCATTTTATTAGGAAAGGACAGTGGGAGTGGCACCTTCCAGGGTCAA
GGAAGGCACGGGGGAGGGGCAAACAACAGATGGCTGGCAACTAGAAGGCACAGTCGTCACTTGTACAGCT
CGTCCATGCCGCCGGTGGAGTGGCGGCCCTCGGAGCGTTCGTACTGTTCCACCACGGTGTAGTCCTCGTT
GTGGGAGGTGATGTCCAACTTGCGGTCGACGTTGTAGGCGCCGGGCATCTGCACGGGCTTCTTGGCCTTG
TAGGTGGTCTTGAAGTCCGCCAGGTAGCGGCCGCCGTCCTTCAGGCGCAGGGCCATCTTAATGTCGCCCT
TCAGCACGCCGTCCTCGGGGTACAACCGCTCGGTGGACGCTTCCCAGCCCATTGTCTTCTTCTGCATTAC
GGGGCCGTCAGGAGGGAAGTTGGTGCCGCGGAGCTTCACCTTGTAGATCAGGGTGCCGTCCTCCAGGGAG
GTGTCCTGGGTCACGGTCACGGCGCCGCCGTCCTCGAAGTTCATCACGCGCTCCCACTTGAAGCCCTCGG
GGAAGGACTGCTTATAGTAGTCGGGGATGTCGGCGGGGTGCTTGATGAAGGCCCTGGAGCCGTACATGAA
CTGAGGGGACAGGATGTCCCAGGAGAAGGGCAGGGGGCCACCCTTGGTCACCTTCAGCTTGGCGGTCTGG
GTGCCCTCGTAGGGGCGGCCCTCGCCCTCGCCCTCGATCTCGAACTCGTGGCCGTTCATGGAGCCCTCCA
TGTGCACCTTGAACCGCATGAACTCCTTGATCACTGCCTCGCCCTTGCTCACCATGGTGGCGGCGGTGAA
TTCTCCAGGCGATCTGACGGTTCACTAAACGAGCTCTGCTTATATAGGCCTCCCACCGTACACGCCACCT
CGACATACTCGAGTTTACTCCCTATCAGTGATAGAGAACGTATGAAGAGTTTACTCCCTATCAGTGATAG
AGAACGTATGCAGACTTTACTCCCTATCAGTGATAGAGAACGTATAAGGAGTTTACTCCCTATCAGTGAT
AGAGAACGTATGACCAGTTTACTCCCTATCAGTGATAGAGAACGTATCTACAGTTTACTCCCTATCAGTG
ATAGAGAACGTATATCCAGTTTACTCCCTATCAGTGATAGAGAACGTATAAGCTTTAGGCGTGTACGGTG
GGCGCCTATAAAAGCAGAGCTCGTTTAGTGAACCGTCAGATCGCCTGGAGCAATTCCACAACACTTTTGT
CTTATACCAACTTTCCGTACCACTTCCTACCCTCGTAAAGCCGCCACCTTAAGAGTCGTCACCTGCAGTA
CAAGTGAAGCGGCCGGCCGCCAGCACAGTGGTCGATCGACCAATGCCCTGGCTCACAAATACCACTGAGA
TCTTTTTCCCTCTGCCAAAAATTATGGGGACATCATGAAGCCCCTTGAGCATCTGACTTCTGGCTAATAA
AGGAAATTTATTTTCATTGCAATAGTGTGTTGGAATTTTTTGTGTCTCTCACTCGGAAGGACATATGGGA
GGGCAAATCATTTAAAACATCAGAATGAGTATTTGGTTTAGAGTTTGGCAACATATGCCCATATGCTGGC
TGCCATGAACAAAGGTTGGCTATAAAGAGGTCATCAGTATATGAAACAGCCCCCTGCTGTCCATTCCTTA
TTCCATAGAAAAGCCTTGACTTGAGGTTAGATTTTTTTTATATTTTGTTTTGTGTTATTTTTTTCTTTAA
CATCCCTAAAATTTTCCTTACATGTTTTACTAGCCAGATTTTTCCTCCTCTCCTGACTACTCCCAGTCAT
AGCTGTCCCTCTTCTCGGGTAGGGGAGGCGCTTTTCCCAAGGCAGTCTGGAGCATGCGCTTTAGCAGCCC
CGCTGGGCACTTGGCGCTACACAAGTGGCCTCTGGCCTCGCACACATTCCACATCCACCGGTAGGCGCCA
ACCGGCTCCGTTCTTTGGTGGCCCCTTCGCGCCACCTTCTACTCCTCCCCTAGTCAGGAAGTTCCCCCCC
GCCCCGCAGCTCGCGTCGTGCAGGACGTGACAAATGGAAGTAGCACGTCTCACTAGTCTCGTGCAGATGG
ACAGCACCGCTGAGCAATGGAAGCGGGTAGGCCTTTGGGGCAGCGGCCAATAGCAGCTTTGCTCCTTCGC
TTTCTGGGCTCAGAGGCTGGGAAGGGGTGGGTCCGGGGGCGGGCTCAGGGGCGGGCTCAGGGGCGGGGCG
GGCGCCCGAAGGTCCTCCGGAGGCCCGGCATTCTGCACGCTTCAAAAGCGCACGTCTGCCGCGCTGTTCT
CCTCTTCCTCATCTCCGGGCCTTTCGGCCGCCACCATGCCAGAGCCAGCGAAGTCTGCTCCCGCCCCGAA
AAAGGGCTCCAAGAAGGCGGTGACTAAGGCGCAGAAGAAAGGCGGCAAGAAGCGCAAGCGCAGCCGCAAG
GAGAGCTATTCCATCTATGTGTACAAGGTTCTGAAGCAGGTCCACCCTGACACCGGCATTTCGTCCAAGG
CCATGGGCATCATGAATTCGTTTGTGAACGACATTTTCGAGCGCATCGCAGGTGAGGCTTCCCGCCTGGC
GCATTACAACAAGCGCTCGACCATCACCTCCAGGGAGATCCAGACGGCCGTGCGCCTGCTGCTGCCTGGG
GAGTTGGCCAAGCACGCCGTGTCCGAGGGTACTAAGGCCATCACCAAGTACACCAGCGCTAAGGTTCCAC
CGGTCGCCACCATGGTGAGCAAGGGCGAGGAGCTGTTCACCGGGGTGGTGCCCATCCTGGTCGAGCTGGA
CGGCGACGTAAACGGCCACAAGTTCAGCGTCCGCGGCGAGGGCGAGGGCGATGCCACCAACGGCAAGCTG
ACCCTGAAGTTCATCTGCACCACCGGCAAGCTGCCCGTGCCCTGGCCCACCCTCGTGACCACCTTCGGCT
ACGGCGTGGCCTGCTTCAGCCGCTACCCCGACCACATGAAGCAGCACGACTTCTTCAAGTCCGCCATGCC
CGAAGGCTACGTCCAGGAGCGCACCATCTCTTTCAAGGACGACGGTACCTACAAGACCCGCGCCGAGGTG
AAGTTCGAGGGCGACACCCTGGTGAACCGCATCGAGCTGAAGGGCATCGACTTCAAGGAGGACGGCAACA
TCCTGGGGCACAAGCTGGAGTACAACTTCAACAGCCACTACGTCTATATCACGGCCGACAAGCAGAAGAA
CTGCATCAAGGCTAACTTCAAGATCCGCCACAACGTTGAGGACGGCAGCGTGCAGCTCGCCGACCACTAC
CAGCAGAACACCCCCATCGGCGACGGCCCCGTGCTGCTGCCCGACAACCACTACCTGAGCCATCAGTCCA
AGCTGAGCAAAGACCCCAACGAGAAGCGCGATCACATGGTCCTGCTGGAGTTCGTGACCGCCGCCGGAAT
AACGCACGGCATGGACGAGCTGTACAAGGGCAGCGGCGCCACCAACTTCAGCCTGCTGAAGCAGGCCGGC
GACGTGGAGGAGAACCCCGGCCCCATGTCTAGACTGGACAAGAGCAAAGTCATAAACTCTGCTCTGGAAT
TACTCAATGGAGTCGGTATCGAAGGCCTGACGACAAGGAAACTCGCTCAAAAGCTGGGAGTTGAGCAGCC
TACCCTGTACTGGCACGTGAAGAACAAGCGGGCCCTGCTCGATGCCCTGCCAATCGAGATGCTGGACAGG
CATCATACCCACTCCTGCCCCCTGGAAGGCGAGTCATGGCAAGACTTTCTGCGGAACAACGCCAAGTCAT
ACCGCTGTGCTCTCCTCTCACATCGCGACGGGGCTAAAGTGCATCTCGGCACCCGCCCAACAGAGAAACA
GTACGAAACCCTGGAAAATCAGCTCGCGTTCCTGTGTCAGCAAGGCTTCTCCCTGGAGAACGCACTGTAC
GCTCTGTCCGCCGTGGGCCACTTTACACTGGGCTGCGTATTGGAGGAACAGGAGCATCAAGTAGCAAAAG
AGGAAAGAGAGACACCTACCACCGATTCTATGCCCCCACTTCTGAAACAAGCAATTGAGCTGTTCGACCG
GCAGGGAGCCGAACCTGCCTTCCTTTTCGGCCTGGAACTAATCATATGTGGCCTGGAGAAACAGCTAAAG
TGCGAAAGCGGCGGGCCGACCGACGCCCTTGACGATTTTGACTTAGACATGCTCCCAGCCGATGCCCTTG
ACGACTTTGACCTTGATATGCTGCCTGCTGACGCTCTTGACGATTTTGACCTTGACATGCTCCCCGGGTA
ACGACTGTGCCTTCTAGTTGCCAGCCATCTGTTGTTTGCCCCTCCCCCGTGCCTTCCTTGACCCTGGAAG
GTGCCACTCCCACTGTCCTTTCCTAATAAAATGAGGAAATTGCATCGCATTGTCTGAGTAGGTGTCATTC
TATTCTGGGGGGTGGGGTGGGGCAGGACAGCAAGGGGGAGGATTGGGAAGACAATAGCAGGCATGCTGGG
GATGCGGTGGGCTCTATGGGGCTGTCTACCACTGTCGCTCCCTCCGTTCCTCCCTGCCTCCCTGCCTCCC
TGCCTCCCTCCTAACGTCCCTTCCGCCCCTCTGATATCTATAACAAGAAAATATATATATAATAAGTTAT
CACGTAAGTAGAACACGAAATAACAATATAATTATCGTATGAGTTAAATCTTAAAAGTCACGTAAAAGAT
AATCATGCGTCATTTTGACTCACGCGGTTGTTATAGTTCAAAATCAGTGACACTTACCGCATTGACAAGC
ACGCCTCACGGGAGCTCCAAGCGGCGACTGAGATGTCCTAAATGCACAGCGACGGATTCGCGCTATTTAG
AAAGAGAGAGCAATATTTCAAGAATGCATGCGTCAATTTTACGCAGACTATCTTTCTAGGGTTAA
